Addgene plasmid #175512: pGEX nsp1 CoV2
Purpose: For protein expression of WT nsp1 CoV2
Depositing lab: Britt Glaunsinger. Depositing organization: University of California, Berkeley. Publication: The N-terminal domain of SARS-CoV-2 nsp1 plays key roles in suppression of cellular gene expression and preservation of viral gene expression. Mendez AS, Ly M, Gonzalez-Sanchez AM, Hartenian E, Ingolia NT, Cate JH, Glaunsinger BA. Cell Rep. 2021 Oct 19;37(3):109841. doi: 10.1016/j.celrep.2021.109841. Epub 2021 Sep 30. PubMed 34624207.
Backbone
  Vector backbone: pGEX
  Backbone manufacturer: GE (cytiva)
  Backbone size w/o insert (bp): 4950
  Total vector size (bp): 5490
  Vector type: Bacterial Expression
Growth in bacteria
  Bacterial resistance: Ampicillin, 100 μg/mL
  Growth temperature: 37°C
  Growth strain: DH5alpha
  Copy number: Low Copy
Gene/Insert
  Gene/Insert name: nsp1 CoV2 (alt name: nsp1)
  Species: CoV2
  Insert size (bp): 540
  Promoter: tac promoter
  Tag / fusion protein: GST tag (N terminal on backbone)
  Cloning method: Unknown
  Sequencing primers: 5′ pGEX forward; 3′ pGEX reverse
Terms and licenses: Academic/Nonprofit Terms; Industry Terms: Not Available to Industry
How to cite: pGEX nsp1 CoV2 was a gift from Britt Glaunsinger (Addgene plasmid # 175512 ; http://n2t.net/addgene:175512 ; RRID:Addgene_175512)
