[The description below was written by a language model from this plasmid's Addgene catalogue record and pLannotate feature annotations shown in this document.]
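Description:
pGEX nsp1 CoV2 is a 5,490 bp bacterial expression plasmid built on the commercial pGEX backbone and designed to produce wild-type SARS-CoV-2 non-structural protein 1 (nsp1) as a glutathione S-transferase fusion in E. coli. It replicates from a ColE1/pMB1-family origin and is selected with ampicillin through the β-lactamase gene under its own promoter. The catalogue entry lists it as low copy, whereas the automated annotation labels the origin generically as high copy. Only short fragments of rop and the pBR322 bom region are detected, so the record does not settle this point.

The expression cassette consists of the tac promoter, a strong trp/lac hybrid, followed by a lac operator, the Schistosoma japonicum GST coding sequence and then the roughly 540 bp nsp1 insert. The annotation identifies the insert as a fragment of the SARS-CoV-2 replicase polyprotein 1a; the nsp10-related text attached to that hit is generic polyprotein annotation rather than a description of this insert. A plasmid-borne lacI gene with its own promoter supplies lac repressor, keeping the tac promoter off until it is induced with IPTG. There is a short gap between GST and nsp1, but the feature table does not annotate any linker or protease cleavage site there. Backbone remnants including a CAP site, lac promoter/operator, lacZα fragment and a small yciV fragment sit downstream of lacI and have no evident role in expression.

The N-terminal GST tag allows affinity capture of the fusion on glutathione resin. The stated purpose is recombinant production of wild-type nsp1, in the context of work on how the protein's N-terminal domain contributes to suppressing cellular gene expression while preserving viral gene expression.
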