Features (pLannotate 1.2.2; 17 found; start..end, strand, type, name):
    495..516     +  protein_bind   CAP binding site: CAP binding activates transcription in the presence of cAMP. E. coli catabolite activator protein
    531..561     +  promoter       lac promoter: promoter for the E. coli lac operon
    569..585     +  protein_bind   lac operator: The lac repressor binds to the lac operator to inhibit transcription in E. coli. This inhibition can be relieved by adding lactose or isopropyl-β-D-thiogalactopyranoside (IPTG). lac repressor encoded by lacI
    605..778     +  CDS            lacZα: LacZα fragment of β-galactosidase; lacZ fragment
   1042..1158    -  CDS            yciV (fragment): RNAAM_ECOLI - Also known as trpH From Escherichia coli (strain K12).
   1234..1262    +  promoter       tac promoter: strong E. coli promoter; hybrid between the trp and lac UV5 promoters
   1270..1286    +  protein_bind   lac operator: The lac repressor binds to the lac operator to inhibit transcription in E. coli. This inhibition can be relieved by adding lactose or isopropyl-β-D-thiogalactopyranoside (IPTG). lac repressor encoded by lacI
   1309..1962    +  CDS            GST26_SCHJA: Experimental evidence at protein level: Swiss-Prot protein existence level 1. GST isoenzymes appear to play a central role in the parasite detoxification system. Other functions are also suspected including a role in increasing the solubility of haematin in the parasite gut. From Schistosoma japonicum (Blood fluke).
   1993..2529    +  CDS            R1A_SARS2 (fragment) (sequence partly withheld): Experimental evidence at protein level: Swiss-Prot protein existence level 1. [Non-structural protein 10]: Plays a pivotal role in viral transcription by stimulating both nsp14 3'-5' exoribonuclease and nsp16 2'-O-methyltransferase activities. Therefore plays an essential role in viral mRNAs cap methylation. From Severe acute respiratory syndrome coronavirus 2 (2019-nCoV) (SARS-CoV-2).
   2558..2597    +  CDS            rop (fragment): Rop protein, which maintains plasmids at low copy number; rop
   2699..2739    +  misc_feature   bom (fragment): basis of mobility region from pBR322
   2844..2948    +  promoter       AmpR promoter: bla
   2949..3809    +  CDS            AmpR: β-lactamase; bla; confers resistance to ampicillin, carbenicillin, and related antibiotics
   3980..4568    +  rep_origin     ori: high-copy-number ColE1/pMB1/pBR322/pUC origin of replication
   4754..4805    -  misc_feature   bom (fragment): basis of mobility region from pBR322
   4812..4889    +  promoter       lacI promoter: lacI
   4890..482     +  CDS            lacI (across the origin): lac repressor; lacI; The lac repressor binds to the lac operator to inhibit transcription in E. coli. This inhibition can be relieved by adding lactose or isopropyl-β-D-thiogalactopyranoside (IPTG).
>Addgene plasmid #175512 | pGEX nsp1 CoV2 | addgene full sequence | sequence record 345033 | Addgene NGS Result
GGCATAAATATCTCACTCGCAATCAAATTCAGCCGATAGCGGAACGGGAAGGCGACTGGAGTGCCATGTC
CGGTTTTCAACAAACCATGCAAATGCTGAATGAGGGCATCGTTCCCACTGCGATGCTGGTTGCCAACGAT
CAGATGGCGCTGGGCGCAATGCGCGCCATTACCGAGTCCGGGCTGCGCGTTGGTGCGGATATCTCGGTAG
TGGGATACGACGATACCGAAGACAGCTCATGTTATATCCCGCCGTTAACCACCATCAAACAGGATTTTCG
CCTGCTGGGGCAAACCAGCGTGGACCGCTTGCTGCAACTCTCTCAGGGCCAGGCGGTGAAGGGCAATCAG
CTGTTGCCCGTCTCACTGGTGAAAAGAAAAACCACGCTAGCGCCCAATACGCAAACCGCCTCTCCCCGCG
CGTTGGCCGATTCATTAATGCAGCTGGCACGACAGGTTTCCCGACTGGAAAGCGGGCAGTGAGCGCAACG
CAATTAATGTAAGTTAGCTCACTCATTAGGCACCCCAGGCTTTACACTTTATGCTTCCGGCTCGTATGTT
GTGTGGAATTGTGAGCGGATAACAATTTCACACAGGAAACAGCTATGACCATGATTACGGATTCACTGGC
CGTCGTTTTACAACGTCGTGACTGGGAAAACCCTGGCGTTACCCAACTTAATCGCCTTGCAGCACATCCC
CCTTTCGCCAGCTGGCGTAATAGCGAAGAGGCCCGCACCGATCGCCCTTCCCAACAGTTGCGCAGCCTGA
ATGGCGAATGGCGCTTTGCCTGGTTTCCGGCACCAGAAGCGGTGCCGGAAAGCTGGCTGGAGTGCGATCT
TCCTGAGGCCGATACTGTCGTCGTCCCCTCAAACTGGCAGATGCACGGTTACGATGCGCCCATCTACACC
AACGTGACCTATCCCATTACGGTCAATCCGCCGTTTGTTCCCACGGAGAATCCGACGGGTTGTTACTCGC
TCACATTTAATGTTGATGAAAGCTGGCTACAGGAAGGCCAGACGCGAATTATTTTTGATGGCGTTGGAAT
TAGCTTATCGACTGCACGGTGCACCAATGCTTCTGGCGTCAGGCAGCCATCGGAAGCTGTGGTATGGCTG
TGCAGGTCGTAAATCACTGCATAATTCGTGTCGCTCAAGGCGCACTCCCGTTCTGGATAATGTTTTTTGC
GCCGACATCATAACGGTTCTGGCAAATATTCTGAAATGAGCTGTTGACAATTAATCATCGGCTCGTATAA
TGTGTGGAATTGTGAGCGGATAACAATTTCACACAGGAAACAGTATTCATGTCCCCTATACTAGGTTATT
GGAAAATTAAGGGCCTTGTGCAACCCACTCGACTTCTTTTGGAATATCTTGAAGAAAAATATGAAGAGCA
TTTGTATGAGCGCGATGAAGGTGATAAATGGCGAAACAAAAAGTTTGAATTGGGTTTGGAGTTTCCCAAT
CTTCCTTATTATATTGATGGTGATGTTAAATTAACACAGTCTATGGCCATCATACGTTATATAGCTGACA
AGCACAACATGTTGGGTGGTTGTCCAAAAGAGCGTGCAGAGATTTCAATGCTTGAAGGAGCGGTTTTGGA
TATTAGATACGGTGTTTCGAGAATTGCATATAGTAAAGACTTTGAAACTCTCAAAGTTGATTTTCTTAGC
AAGCTACCTGAAATGCTGAAAATGTTCGAAGATCGTTTATGTCATAAAACATATTTAAATGGTGATCATG
TAACCCATCCTGACTTCATGTTGTATGACGCTCTTGATGTTGTTTTATACATGGACCCAATGTGCCTGGA
TGCGTTCCCAAAATTAGTTTGTTTTAAAAAACGTATTGAAGCTATCCCACAAATTGATAAGTACTTGAAA
TCCAGCAAGTATATAGCATGGCCTTTGCAGGGCTGGCAAGCCACGTTTGGTGGTGGCGACCATCCTCCAA
AATCGGATCTGGAAGTTCTGTTCCAGGGGCCCGAGAGCCTTGTCCCTGGTTTCAAC
[348 nt withheld, positions 2017-2364]
AACGGTAATAAAGGAGCTGGTGGCCATAGTTACGGCGCCGATCTAAAGTCATTTGACTTAGGCGACGAGC
TTGGCACTGATCCTTATGAAGATTTTCAAGAAAACTGGAACACTAAACATAGCAGTGGTGTTACCCGTGA
ACTCATGCGTGAGCTTAACGGAGGGTAAGGCCGCATCGTGACTGACTGACGATCTGCCTCGCGCGTTTCG
GTGATGACGGTGAAAACCTCTGACACATGCAGCTCCCGGAGACGGTCACAGCTTGTCTGTAAGCGGATGC
CGGGAGCAGACAAGCCCGTCAGGGCGCGTCAGCGGGTGTTGGCGGGTGTCGGGGCGCAGCCATGACCCAG
TCACGTAGCGATAGCGGAGTGTATAATTCTTGAAGACGAAAGGGCCTCGTGATACGCCTATTTTTATAGG
TTAATGTCATGATAATAATGGTTTCTTAGACGTCAGGTGGCACTTTTCGGGGAAATGTGCGCGGAACCCC
TATTTGTTTATTTTTCTAAATACATTCAAATATGTATCCGCTCATGAGACAATAACCCTGATAAATGCTT
CAATAATATTGAAAAAGGAAGAGTATGAGTATTCAACATTTCCGTGTCGCCCTTATTCCCTTTTTTGCGG
CATTTTGCCTTCCTGTTTTTGCTCACCCAGAAACGCTGGTGAAAGTAAAAGATGCTGAAGATCAGTTGGG
TGCACGAGTGGGTTACATCGAACTGGATCTCAACAGCGGTAAGATCCTTGAGAGTTTTCGCCCCGAAGAA
CGTTTTCCAATGATGAGCACTTTTAAAGTTCTGCTATGTGGCGCGGTATTATCCCGTGTTGACGCCGGGC
AAGAGCAACTCGGTCGCCGCATACACTATTCTCAGAATGACTTGGTTGAGTACTCACCAGTCACAGAAAA
GCATCTTACGGATGGCATGACAGTAAGAGAATTATGCAGTGCTGCCATAACCATGAGTGATAACACTGCG
GCCAACTTACTTCTGACAACGATCGGAGGACCGAAGGAGCTAACCGCTTTTTTGCACAACATGGGGGATC
ATGTAACTCGCCTTGATCGTTGGGAACCGGAGCTGAATGAAGCCATACCAAACGACGAGCGTGACACCAC
GATGCCTGCAGCAATGGCAACAACGTTGCGCAAACTATTAACTGGCGAACTACTTACTCTAGCTTCCCGG
CAACAATTAATAGACTGGATGGAGGCGGATAAAGTTGCAGGACCACTTCTGCGCTCGGCCCTTCCGGCTG
GCTGGTTTATTGCTGATAAATCTGGAGCCGGTGAGCGTGGGTCTCGCGGTATCATTGCAGCACTGGGGCC
AGATGGTAAGCCCTCCCGTATCGTAGTTATCTACACGACGGGGAGTCAGGCAACTATGGATGAACGAAAT
AGACAGATCGCTGAGATAGGTGCCTCACTGATTAAGCATTGGTAACTGTCAGACCAAGTTTACTCATATA
TACTTTAGATTGATTTAAAACTTCATTTTTAATTTAAAAGGATCTAGGTGAAGATCCTTTTTGATAATCT
CATGACCAAAATCCCTTAACGTGAGTTTTCGTTCCACTGAGCGTCAGACCCCGTAGAAAAGATCAAAGGA
TCTTCTTGAGATCCTTTTTTTCTGCGCGTAATCTGCTGCTTGCAAACAAAAAAACCACCGCTACCAGCGG
TGGTTTGTTTGCCGGATCAAGAGCTACCAACTCTTTTTCCGAAGGTAACTGGCTTCAGCAGAGCGCAGAT
ACCAAATACTGTCCTTCTAGTGTAGCCGTAGTTAGGCCACCACTTCAAGAACTCTGTAGCACCGCCTACA
TACCTCGCTCTGCTAATCCTGTTACCAGTGGCTGCTGCCAGTGGCGATAAGTCGTGTCTTACCGGGTTGG
ACTCAAGACGATAGTTACCGGATAAGGCGCAGCGGTCGGGCTGAACGGGGGGTTCGTGCACACAGCCCAG
CTTGGAGCGAACGACCTACACCGAACTGAGATACCTACAGCGTGAGCTATGAGAAAGCGCCACGCTTCCC
GAAGGGAGAAAGGCGGACAGGTATCCGGTAAGCGGCAGGGTCGGAACAGGAGAGCGCACGAGGGAGCTTC
CAGGGGGAAACGCCTGGTATCTTTATAGTCCTGTCGGGTTTCGCCACCTCTGACTTGAGCGTCGATTTTT
GTGATGCTCGTCAGGGGGGCGGAGCCTATGGAAAAACGCCAGCAACGCGGCCTTTTTACGGTTCCTGGCC
TTTTGCTGGCCTTTTGCTCACATGTTCTTTCCTGCGTTATCCCCTGATTCTGTGGATAACCGTATTACCG
CCTTTGAGTGAGCTGATACCGCTCGCCGCAGCCGAACGACCGAGCGCAGCGAGTCAGTGAGCGAGGAAGC
GGAAGAGCGCCTGATGCGGTATTTTCTCCTTACGCATCTGTGCGGTATTTCACACCGCATAAATTCCGAC
ACCATCGAATGGCGCAAAACCTTTCGCGGTATGGCATGATAGCGCCCGGAAGAGAGTCAATTCAGGGTGG
TGAATGTGAAACCAGTAACGTTATACGATGTCGCAGAGTATGCCGGTGTCTCTTATCAGACCGTTTCCCG
CGTGGTGAACCAGGCCAGCCACGTTTCTGCGAAAACGCGGGAAAAAGTGGAAGCGGCGATGGCGGAGCTG
AATTACATTCCCAACCGCGTGGCACAACAACTGGCGGGCAAACAGTCGTTGCTGATTGGCGTTGCCACCT
CCAGTCTGGCCCTGCACGCGCCGTCGCAAATTGTCGCGGCGATTAAATCTCGCGCCGATCAACTGGGTGC
CAGCGTGGTGGTGTCGATGGTAGAACGAAGCGGCGTCGAAGCCTGTAAAGCGGCGGTGCACAATCTTCTC
GCGCAACGCGTCAGTGGGCTGATCATTAACTATCCGCTGGATGACCAGGATGCCATTGCTGTGGAAGCTG
CCTGCACTAATGTTCCGGCGTTATTTCTTGATGTCTCTGACCAGACACCCATCAACAGTATTATTTTCTC
CCATGAAGACGGTACGCGACTGGGCGTGGAGCATCTGGTCGCATTGGGTCACCAGCAAATCGCGCTGTTA
GCGGGCCCATTAAGTTCTGTCTCGGCGCGTCTGCGTCTGGCTGGCT
